Addgene plasmid #196480: pEGFP-N1 LvWSCP-EGFP
Purpose: Mammalian expression of WSCP-EGFP
Depositing lab: Fei Sun. Depositing organization: Hong Kong University of Science and Technology. Publication: Controlling synthetic membraneless organelles by a red-light-dependent singlet oxygen-generating protein. Li M, Park BM, Dai X, Xu Y, Huang J, Sun F. Nat Commun. 2022 Jun 9;13(1):3197. doi: 10.1038/s41467-022-30933-0. PubMed 35680863.
Backbone
  Vector backbone: pEGFP-N1
  Vector type: Mammalian Expression
Growth in bacteria
  Bacterial resistance: Kanamycin, 50 μg/mL
  Growth temperature: 37°C
  Growth strain: DH5alpha
  Copy number: High Copy
Gene/Insert
  Gene/Insert name: LvWSCP-EGFP
  Species: Other
  Promoter: CMV
  Cloning method: Restriction Enzyme; 5′ cloning site Unknown (unknown if destroyed)
Terms and licenses: Academic/Nonprofit Terms; Industry Terms: Not Available to Industry
How to cite: pEGFP-N1 LvWSCP-EGFP was a gift from Fei Sun (Addgene plasmid # 196480 ; http://n2t.net/addgene:196480 ; RRID:Addgene_196480)
