[The description below was written by a language model from this plasmid's Addgene catalogue record and pLannotate feature annotations shown in this document.]
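Description:
pEGFP-N1 LvWSCP-EGFP is a mammalian expression plasmid built on the pEGFP-N1 backbone, designed to produce a water-soluble chlorophyll-binding protein (recorded as LvWSCP) fused at its C-terminus to EGFP. The record lists the insert species only as "Other" and does not specify the cloning sites. Transcription is driven by the human cytomegalovirus immediate early enhancer and promoter. The annotated feature table leaves an unannotated gap of roughly 600 nt between the CMV promoter and the residual multiple cloning site, which is where the WSCP coding region presumably lies. The mammalian codon-optimized EGFP open reading frame follows immediately after the MCS remnant, and the transcript is terminated by the SV40 polyadenylation signal. A few very short hits in the table (a castor bean catalase intron fragment, a bGH poly(A) fragment, and the SV40 large T and ble fragments) are most likely annotation artefacts or backbone remnants rather than functional parts.

The plasmid is propagated in E. coli through a high-copy ColE1/pUC-type origin and selected with kanamycin. The Tn5 aminoglycoside phosphotransferase (NeoR/KanR) cassette is served by a bacterial bla promoter and by the SV40 enhancer/early promoter, with an HSV TK poly(A) signal. The same gene therefore confers kanamycin resistance in bacteria and can support G418 selection of transfected mammalian cells. An f1 origin is also present, which permits single-stranded DNA production.

The stated purpose is mammalian expression of WSCP-EGFP. The associated work concerns control of synthetic membraneless organelles using a red-light-dependent, singlet-oxygen-generating protein, so the EGFP tag presumably allows the fusion to be visualised in living cells.
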