Features (pLannotate 1.2.2; 15 found; start..end, strand, type, name):
     61..364     +  enhancer       CMV enhancer: human cytomegalovirus immediate early enhancer
    365..568     +  promoter       CMV promoter: human cytomegalovirus (CMV) immediate early promoter
   1084..1100    +  intron         cat1 intron (fragment): castor bean catalase intron, modified
   1145..1171    +  misc_feature   MCS (fragment): multiple cloning site
   1179..1898    +  CDS            EGFP: the original enhanced GFP (Yang et al., 1996) mammalian codon-optimized
   1915..1998    +  CDS            large T antigen (fragment): large T antigen from SV40 (simian virus 40)
   2021..2142    +  polyA_signal   SV40 poly(A) signal: SV40 polyadenylation signal
   2176..2604    -  rep_origin     f1 ori (sequence partly withheld): f1 bacteriophage origin of replication; arrow indicates direction of (+) strand synthesis
   2631..2735    +  promoter       AmpR promoter: bla
   2737..3094    +  promoter       SV40 promoter: SV40 enhancer and early promoter
   3129..3923    +  CDS            NeoR/KanR: aminoglycoside phosphotransferase from Tn5; aph(3')-II (or nptII); confers resistance to neomycin, kanamycin, and G418 (Geneticin®)
   3944..4096    +  CDS            ble (fragment): BLE_KLEPN - Experimental evidence at protein level: Swiss-Prot protein existence level 1. Binding protein with a strong affinity to the bleomycin family of antibiotics. Binds to CL990; an antimitotic-antibiotic compound. From Klebsiella pneumoniae.
   4155..4202    +  polyA_signal   HSV TK poly(A) signal: herpes simplex virus thymidine kinase polyadenylation signal (Cole and Stacy, 1985)
   4293..4309    -  polyA_signal   bGH poly(A) signal (fragment): bovine growth hormone polyadenylation signal
   4531..5119    +  rep_origin     ori: high-copy-number ColE1/pMB1/pBR322/pUC origin of replication
>Addgene plasmid #196480 | pEGFP-N1 LvWSCP-EGFP | addgene full sequence | sequence record 387226 | Addgene Partial NGS Result
TAGTTATTAATAGTAATCAATTACGGGGTCATTAGTTCATAGCCCATATATGGAGTTCCGCGTTACATAA
CTTACGGTAAATGGCCCGCCTGGCTGACCGCCCAACGACCCCCGCCCATTGACGTCAATAATGACGTATG
TTCCCATAGTAACGCCAATAGGGACTTTCCATTGACGTCAATGGGTGGAGTATTTACGGTAAACTGCCCA
CTTGGCAGTACATCAAGTGTATCATATGCCAAGTACGCCCCCTATTGACGTCAATGACGGTAAATGGCCC
GCCTGGCATTATGCCCAGTACATGACCTTATGGGACTTTCCTACTTGGCAGTACATCTACGTATTAGTCA
TCGCTATTACCATGGTGATGCGGTTTTGGCAGTACATCAATGGGCGTGGATAGCGGTTTGACTCACGGGG
ATTTCCAAGTCTCCACCCCATTGACGTCAATGGGAGTTTGTTTTGGCACCAAAATCAACGGGACTTTCCA
AAATGTCGTAACAACTCCGCCCCATTGACGCAAATGGGCGGTAGGCGTGTACGGTGGGAGGTCTATATAA
GCAGAGCTGGTTTAGTGAACCGTCAGATCCGCTAGCACCATGATCAATGATGAGGAACCTGTCAAGGACA
CAAACGGAAACCCTCTTAAGATAGAGACCAGATACTTCATCCAACCAGCTTCAGACAATAACGGAGGTGG
TCTTGTCCCAGCAAACGTTGACTTATCACATTTGTGTCCATTAGGTATTGTCCGAACAAGCCTTCCATAT
CAACCAGGCCTACCTGTTACTATCTCCACTCCATCATCCTCTGAAGGCAATGATGTCTTGACAAACACCA
ACATAGCCATCACGTTCGATGCACCAATCTGGCCTTGTCCTTCTTCCAAGACATGGACAGTCGATTCCTC
CTCCGAAGAGAAGTACATAATAACTGGTGGTGACCCTAAAAGTGGAGAAAGCTTTTTCAGGATCGAGAAA
TATGGTAATGGAAAAAACACATACAAGCTCGTTCGTTATGATAATGGCGAGGGTAAGAGTGTTGGATCCA
CTAAGAGCTTGTGGGGACCCGCTCTTGTTCTTAATGATGATGATGATAGTGATGAGAATGCTTTCCCGAT
TAAGTTCCGTGAGGTTGACACAGGGGTACCGCGGGCCCGGGATCCACCGGTCGCCACCATGGTGAGCAAG
GGCGAGGAGCTGTTCACCGGGGTGGTGCCCATCCTGGTCGAGCTGGACGGCGACGTAAACGGCCACAAGT
TCAGCGTGTCCGGCGAGGGCGAGGGCGATGCCACCTACGGCAAGCTGACCCTGAAGTTCATCTGCACCAC
CGGCAAGCTGCCCGTGCCCTGGCCCACCCTCGTGACCACCCTGACCTACGGCGTGCAGTGCTTCAGCCGC
TACCCCGACCACATGAAGCAGCACGACTTCTTCAAGTCCGCCATGCCCGAAGGCTACGTCCAGGAGCGCA
CCATCTTCTTCAAGGACGACGGCAACTACAAGACCCGCGCCGAGGTGAAGTTCGAGGGCGACACCCTGGT
GAACCGCATCGAGCTGAAGGGCATCGACTTCAAGGAGGACGGCAACATCCTGGGGCACAAGCTGGAGTAC
AACTACAACAGCCACAACGTCTATATCATGGCCGACAAGCAGAAGAACGGCATCAAGGTGAACTTCAAGA
TCCGCCACAACATCGAGGACGGCAGCGTGCAGCTCGCCGACCACTACCAGCAGAACACCCCCATCGGCGA
CGGCCCCGTGCTGCTGCCCGACAACCACTACCTGAGCACCCAGTCCGCCCTGAGCAAAGACCCCAACGAG
AAGCGCGATCACATGGTCCTGCTGGAGTTCGTGACCGCCGCCGGGATCACTCTCGGCATGGACGAGCTGT
ACAAGTAAAGCGGCCGCGACTCTAGATCATAATCAGCCATACCACATTTGTAGAGGTTTTACTTGCTTTA
AAAAACCTCCCACACCTCCCCCTGAACCTGAAACATAAAATGAATGCAATTGTTGTTGTTAACTTGTTTA
TTGCAGCTTATAATGGTTACAAATAAAGCAATAGCATCACAAATTTCACAAATAAAGCATTTTTTTCACT
GCATTCTAGTTGTGGTTTGTCCAAACTCATCAATGTATCTTAAGGCGTAAATTGTAAGCGTTAATATTTT
GTTAAAATTCGCGTTAAATTTTTGTTAAATCAGCTCATTTTTTAACCAATAGGCCGAAATCGGCAAAATC
CCTTATAAATCAAAAGAATAGACCGAGATAGGGT
[37 nt withheld, positions 2275-2311]
AAAGAACGTGGACTCCAACGTCAAAGG
[49 nt withheld, positions 2339-2387]
T
[91 nt withheld, positions 2389-2479]
G
[124 nt withheld, positions 2481-2604]
CAGGTGGCACTTTTCGGGGAAATGTGCGCGGAACCCCTATTTGTTTATTTTTCTAAATACATTCAAATAT
GTATCCGCTCATGAGACAATAACCCTGATAAATGCTTCAATAATATTGAAAAAGGAAGAGTCCTGAGGCG
GAAAGAACCAGCTGTGGAATGTGTGTCAGTTAGGGTGTGGAAAGTCCCCAGGCTCCCCAGCAGGCAGAAG
TATGCAAAGCATGCATCTCAATTAGTCAGCAACCAGGTGTGGAAAGTCCCCAGGCTCCCCAGCAGGCAGA
AGTATGCAAAGCATGCATCTCAATTAGTCAGCAACCATAGTCCCGCCCCTAACTCCGCCCATCCCGCCCC
TAACTCCGCCCAGTTCCGCCCATTCTCCGCCCCATGGCTGACTAATTTTTTTTATTTATGCAGAGGCCGA
GGCCGCCTCGGCCTCTGAGCTATTCCAGAAGTAGTGAGGAGGCTTTTTTGGAGGCCTAGGCTTTTGCAAA
GATCGATCAAGAGACAGGATGAGGATCGTTTCGCATGATTGAACAAGATGGATTGCACGCAGGTTCTCCG
GCCGCTTGGGTGGAGAGGCTATTCGGCTATGACTGGGCACAACAGACAATCGGCTGCTCTGATGCCGCCG
TGTTCCGGCTGTCAGCGCAGGGGCGCCCGGTTCTTTTTGTCAAGACCGACCTGTCCGGTGCCCTGAATGA
ACTGCAAGACGAGGCAGCGCGGCTATCGTGGCTGGCCACGACGGGCGTTCCTTGCGCAGCTGTGCTCGAC
GTTGTCACTGAAGCGGGAAGGGACTGGCTGCTATTGGGCGAAGTGCCGGGGCAGGATCTCCTGTCATCTC
ACCTTGCTCCTGCCGAGAAAGTATCCATCATGGCTGATGCAATGCGGCGGCTGCATACGCTTGATCCGGC
TACCTGCCCATTCGACCACCAAGCGAAACATCGCATCGAGCGAGCACGTACTCGGATGGAAGCCGGTCTT
GTCGATCAGGATGATCTGGACGAAGAGCATCAGGGGCTCGCGCCAGCCGAACTGTTCGCCAGGCTCAAGG
CGAGCATGCCCGACGGCGAGGATCTCGTCGTGACCCATGGCGATGCCTGCTTGCCGAATATCATGGTGGA
AAATGGCCGCTTTTCTGGATTCATCGACTGTGGCCGGCTGGGTGTGGCGGACCGCTATCAGGACATAGCG
TTGGCTACCCGTGATATTGCTGAAGAGCTTGGCGGCGAATGGGCTGACCGCTTCCTCGTGCTTTACGGTA
TCGCCGCTCCCGATTCGCAGCGCATCGCCTTCTATCGCCTTCTTGACGAGTTCTTCTGAGCGGGACTCTG
GGGTTCGAAATGACCGACCAAGCGACGCCCAACCTGCCATCACGAGATTTCGATTCCACCGCCGCCTTCT
ATGAAAGGTTGGGCTTCGGAATCGTTTTCCGGGACGCCGGCTGGATGATCCTCCAGCGCGGGGATCTCAT
GCTGGAGTTCTTCGCCCACCCTAGGGGGAGGCTAACTGAAACACGGAAGGAGACAATACCGGAAGGAACC
CGCGCTATGACGGCAATAAAAAGACAGAATAAAACGCACGGTGTTGGGTCGTTTGTTCATAAACGCGGGG
TTCGGTCCCAGGGCTGGCACTCTGTCGATACCCCACCGAGACCCCATTGGGGCCAATACGCCCGCGTTTC
TTCCTTTTCCCCACCCCACCCCCCAAGTTCGGGTGAAGGCCCAGGGCTCGCAGCCAACGTCGGGGCGGCA
GGCCCTGCCATAGCCTCAGGTTACTCATATATACTTTAGATTGATTTAAAACTTCATTTTTAATTTAAAA
GGATCTAGGTGAAGATCCTTTTTGATAATCTCATGACCAAAATCCCTTAACGTGAGTTTTCGTTCCACTG
AGCGTCAGACCCCGTAGAAAAGATCAAAGGATCTTCTTGAGATCCTTTTTTTCTGCGCGTAATCTGCTGC
TTGCAAACAAAAAAACCACCGCTACCAGCGGTGGTTTGTTTGCCGGATCAAGAGCTACCAACTCTTTTTC
CGAAGGTAACTGGCTTCAGCAGAGCGCAGATACCAAATACTGTTCTTCTAGTGTAGCCGTAGTTAGGCCA
CCACTTCAAGAACTCTGTAGCACCGCCTACATACCTCGCTCTGCTAATCCTGTTACCAGTGGCTGCTGCC
AGTGGCGATAAGTCGTGTCTTACCGGGTTGGACTCAAGACGATAGTTACCGGATAAGGCGCAGCGGTCGG
GCTGAACGGGGGGTTCGTGCACACAGCCCAGCTTGGAGCGAACGACCTACACCGAACTGAGATACCTACA
GCGTGAGCTATGAGAAAGCGCCACGCTTCCCGAAGGGAGAAAGGCGGACAGGTATCCGGTAAGCGGCAGG
GTCGGAACAGGAGAGCGCACGAGGGAGCTTCCAGGGGGAAACGCCTGGTATCTTTATAGTCCTGTCGGGT
TTCGCCACCTCTGACTTGAGCGTCGATTTTTGTGATGCTCGTCAGGGGGGCGGAGCCTATGGAAAAACGC
CAGCAACGCGGCCTTTTTACGGTTCCTGGCCTTTTGCTGGCCTTTTGCTCACATGTTCTTTCCTGCGTTA
TCCCCTGATTCTGTGGATAACCGTATTACCGCCATGCAT
